>Addgene plasmid #63970 | pST50Trc2-DHFRCYD | depositor full sequence | sequence record 177376 | Full Sequence
GGCACCATGCATCGATCCCGCGAAATTAATACGACTCACTATAGGGAGACCACAACGGTTTCCCTCCGGC
TCCGGAGAGCTCCAATTGGAATTCAATAATTTTGTTTAACTTTAAGAAGGAGATATACATATGGGATCCA
TCAGTCTGATTGCGGCGCTAGCGGTAGATCGCGTTATCGGCATGGAAAACGCCATGCCATGGAACCTGCC
TGCCGATCTCGCCTGGTTTAAACGCAACACCTTAAATAAACCCGTGATTATGGGGCGCCATACCTGGGAA
TCAATCGGTAGGCCTTTGCCCGGCCGCAAAAATATTATCCTCAGCAGTCAACCCGGGACCGATGATCGGG
TTACCTGGGTTAAATCGGTCGACGAAGCCATCGCGGCGTGTGGTGACGTACCAGAAATCATGGTGATTGG
CGGCGGACGCGTTTATGAACAGTTCTTGCCAAAAGCGCAAAAACTGTATCTGACGCATATCGATGCAGAA
GTGGAAGGCGACACCCATTTTCCGGATTACGAGCCGGATGACTGGGAATCGGTATTCAGCGAATTCCACG
ATGCTGATGCGCAGAACTCGCATAGCTATTGTTTCGAAATCCTCGAGCGTCGTGCCGGCACCGAATTTTG
CGCTTAATGTACAAAGCTTGGTACCACGCGTGCGCGCTGATCCGGCTGCTAACAAAGCCCGAAAGGAAGC
TGAGTTGGCTGCTGCCACCGCTGAGCAATAACTAGCATAACCCCTTGGGGCCTCTAAACGGGTCTTGAGG
GGTTTTTTGCTGAAAGGAGGAACTATATCGGGATTAGCCCGCCTAATGAGCGGGCTTTTTTTTAATTCCC
CTATTTGTTTATTTTTCTAAATACATTCAAATATGTATCCGCTCATGAGACAATAACCCTGATAAATGCT
TCAATAATATTGAAAAAGGAAGAGTATGAGTATTCAACATTTCCGTGTCGCCCTTATTCCCTTTTTTGCG
GCATTTTGCCTTCCTGTTTTTGCTCACCCAGAAACGCTCGTGAAAGTAAAAGACGCAGAGGACCAATTGG
GGGCACGAGTGGGATACATAGAACTGGACTTGAATAGCGGTAAAATCCTTGAGAGTTTTCGCCCTGAAGA
GCGTTTTCCAATGATGAGCACTTTCAAAGTTCTGCTATGTGGAGCAGTATTATCCCGTGTAGATGCGGGG
CAAGAGCAACTCGGACGACGAATACACTATTCGCAGAATGACTTGGTTGAATACTCCCCAGTGACAGAAA
AGCACCTTACGGACGGAATGACGGTAAGAGAATTATGTAGTGCCGCCATAACGATGAGTGATAACACTGC
GGCGAACTTACTTCTGACAACCATCGGTGGACCGAAGGAATTAACCGCTTTTTTGCACAATATGGGAGAC
CATGTAACTCGCCTTGACCGTTGGGAACCAGAACTGAATGAAGCCATACCAAACGACGAGCGAGACACCA
CAATGCCTGCGGCAATGGCAACAACATTACGCAAACTATTAACTGGCGAACTACTTACTCTGGCTTCACG
GCAACAATTAATAGACTGGCTTGAAGCGGATAAAGTTGCAGGACCACTACTGCGTTCGGCACTTCCTGCT
GGCTGGTTTATTGCTGATAAATCTGGGGCAGGAGAGCGTGGTTCACGGGGTATCATTGCCGCACTTGGAC
CAGATGGTAAGCCTTCCCGTATCGTAGTTATCTACACGACGGGTAGTCAGGCAACTATGGACGAACGAAA
TAGACAGATTGCTGAAATAGGGGCTTCACTGATTAAGCATTGGTAAACCGATACAATTAAAGGCTCCTTT
TGGAGCCTTTTTTTTTGGACGGACCGGTAGAAAAGATCAAAGGATCTTCTTGAGATCCTTTTTTTCTGCG
CGTAATCTGCTGCTTGCAAACAAAAAAACCACCGCTACCAGCGGTGGTTTGTTTGCCGGATCAAGAGCTA
CCAACTCTTTTTCCGAAGGTAACTGGCTTCAGCAGAGCGCAGATACCAAATACTGTCCTTCTAGTGTAGC
CGTAGTTAGGCCACCACTTCAAGAACTCTGTAGCACCGCCTACATACCTCGCTCTGCTAATCCTGTTACC
AGTGGCTGCTGCCAGTGGCGATAAGTCGTGTCTTACCGGGTTGGACTCAAGACGATAGTTACCGGATAAG
GCGCAGCGGTCGGGCTGAACGGGGGGTTCGTGCACACAGCCCAGCTTGGAGCGAACGACCTACACCGAAC
TGAGATACCTACAGCGTGAGCTATGAGAAAGCGCCACGCTTCCCGAAGGGAGAAAGGCGGACAGGTATCC
GGTAAGCGGCAGGGTCGGAACAGGAGAGCGCACGAGGGAGCTTCCAGGGGGAAACGCCTGGTATCTTTAT
AGTCCTGTCGGGTTTCGCCACCTCTGACTTGAGCGTCGATTTTTGTGATGCTCGTCAGGGGGGCGGAGCC
TATGGAAAAACGCCAGCAACGCGGCCTTTTTACGGTTCCTGGCCTTTTGCTGGCCTTTTGCTCACATGTT
CTTTCCTGCGTTATCCCCTGATTCTGTGGATAACCGTATTACCGCCTTTGAGTGAGCTGATACCGCTCGC
CGCAGCCGAACGACCGAGCGCAGCGAGTCAGTGAGCGAGGAAGCGGAAGAGCGCCTGATGCGGTATTTTC
TCCTTACGCATCTGTGCGGTATTTCACACCGCAATGGTGCACTCTCAGTACAATCTGCTCTGATGCCGCA
TAGTTAAGCCAGTATACACTCCGCTATCGCTACGTGACTGGGTCATGGCTGCGCCCCGACACCCGCCAAC
ACCCGCTGACGCGCCCTGACGGGCTTGTCTGCTCCCGGCATCCGCTTACAGACAAGCTGTGACCGTCTCC
GGGAGCTGCATGTGTCAGAGGTTTTCACCGTCATCACCGAAACGCGCGAGGCAGCTGCGGTAAAGCTCAT
CAGCGTGGTCGTGAAGCGATTCACAGATGTCTGCCTGTTCATCCGCGTCCAGCTCGTTGAGTTTCTCCAG
AAGCGTTAATGTCTGGCTTCTGATAAAGCGGGCCATGTTAAGGGCGGTTTTTTCCTGTTTGGTCACTGAT
GCCTCCGTGTAAGGGGGATTTCTGTTCATGGGGTAATGATACCGATGAAACGAGAGAGGATGCTCACGAT
ACGGGTTACTGATGATGAACATGCCCGGTTACTGGAACGTTGTGAGGGTAAACAACTGGCGGTATGGATG
CGGCGGGACCAGAGAAAAATCACTCAGGGTCAATGCCAGCGCTTCGTTAATACAGATGTAGGTGTT
Features (pLannotate 1.2.2; 12 found; start..end, strand, type, name):
     27..45      +  promoter       T7 promoter: promoter for bacteriophage T7 RNA polymerase
    101..123     +  RBS            RBS: efficient ribosome binding site from bacteriophage T7 gene 10 (Olins and Rangwala, 1989)
    140..613     +  CDS            folA: DYR_ECOLI - Also known as tmrA. Experimental evidence at protein level: Swiss-Prot protein existence level 1. Key enzyme in folate metabolism. Catalyzes an essential reaction for de novo glycine and purine synthesis, and for DNA precursor synthesis. From Escherichia coli (strain K12).
    675..724     +  CDS            SET1 (fragment): solubility-enhancement tag derived from T7 phage gene 10B
    732..779     +  terminator     T7 terminator: transcription terminator for bacteriophage T7 RNA polymerase
    844..935     +  promoter       AmpR promoter: bla
    936..1793    +  CDS            bla: BLAT_ECOLX - Experimental evidence at protein level: Swiss-Prot protein existence level 1. TEM-type are the most prevalent beta-lactamases in enterobacteria; they hydrolyze the beta-lactam bond in susceptible beta-lactam antibiotics, thus conferring resistance to penicillins and cephalosporins. TEM-3 and TEM-4 are capable of hydrolyzing cefotaxime and ceftazidime. TEM-5 is capable of hydrolyzing ceftazidime. TEM-6 is capable of hydrolyzing ceftazidime and aztreonam. TEM-8/CAZ-2, TEM- 16/CAZ-7 and TEM-24/CAZ-6 are markedly active against ceftazidime. IRT- 4 shows resistance to beta-lactamase in
   1800..1839    +  terminator     fd terminator: central terminator from bacteriophage fd (Otsuka and Kunisawa, 1982)
   1870..2458    +  rep_origin     ori: high-copy-number ColE1/pMB1/pBR322/pUC origin of replication
   2644..2783    -  misc_feature   bom: basis of mobility region from pBR322
   2885..3076    -  CDS            rop: Rop protein, which maintains plasmids at low copy number; rop
   3116..3226    +  CDS            mbeC (fragment): MBEC_ECOLX - Experimental evidence at protein level: Swiss-Prot protein existence level 1. Required for efficient mobilization of ColE1 plasmid and is thus essential to promote the specific transfer of the plasmid during conjugation. Probably functions by inducing DNA bending, helping the MbeA relaxase to melt the DNA around the nic site and cleave the phosphodiester bond. Binds specifically double-stranded DNA (dsDNA) containing the ColE1 oriT but does not recognize the inverted repeat (IR). From Escherichia coli.
