[The description below was written by a language model from this plasmid's Addgene catalogue record and pLannotate feature annotations shown in this document.]
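Description:
pST50Trc2-DHFRCYD is a small (about 3.3 kb) bacterial expression plasmid built on the pST50Trc backbone. It serves as the position 2 transfer vector for the pST44 polycistronic suite, a system for co-expressing the subunits of protein complexes in Escherichia coli. It is propagated in E. coli under ampicillin selection, provided by a TEM-type beta-lactamase gene (bla) with its own promoter followed by an fd phage terminator. Replication comes from a ColE1/pMB1-family origin. The feature table also shows the pBR322 bom region, the rop gene and a fragment of mbeC, which suggests a pBR322-like replicon architecture, although the catalogue lists the copy number as unknown.

The expression cassette consists of a T7 promoter, the efficient ribosome binding site from T7 gene 10, a coding region and a T7 terminator, so transcription depends on T7 RNA polymerase supplied by the host. The plasmid is catalogued as an empty backbone, but the cloning site is occupied by E. coli folA, which encodes dihydrofolate reductase (DHFR). This sits in a BamHI–NgoMIV cassette as a positive control for expression. The backbone adds a short C-terminal "Covalent Yet Dissociable" (CYD) tag to whatever is cloned there. This tag is not annotated in the feature table. The short "SET1 fragment" called just upstream of the terminator is most likely T7 gene 10-derived sequence flanking the terminator rather than a functional solubility tag.

In use, DHFR is replaced with a gene of interest via BamHI/NgoMIV. The resulting translation cassette is then excised with EcoRI/HindIII and moved into the second position of a pST44 polycistronic plasmid.
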