Addgene plasmid #63970: pST50Trc2-DHFRCYD
Purpose: (Empty Backbone) Position 2 transfer plasmid for pST44 polycistronic plasmid suite; C-term single tag; contains DHFR gene in BamHI-NgoMIV cassette as positive control
Depositing lab: Song Tan. Depositing organization: Pennsylvania State University. Publication: The pST44 polycistronic expression system for producing protein complexes in Escherichia coli. Tan S, Kern RC, Selleck W. Protein Expr Purif. 2005 Apr;40(2):385-95. 10.1016/j.pep.2004.12.002 PubMed 15766881.
Backbone
  Vector backbone: pST50Trc
  Vector type: Bacterial Expression
  Tag / fusion protein: Covalent Yet Dissociable (CYD) [AGTEFCA] (C terminal on backbone)
Growth in bacteria
  Bacterial resistance: Ampicillin, 100 μg/mL
  Growth temperature: 37°C
  Growth strain: DH5alpha
  Copy number: Unknown
Gene/Insert
  Gene/Insert name: None
  Tag / fusion protein: Covalent Yet Dissociable (CYD) [AGTEFCA] (C terminal on backbone)
Terms and licenses: Academic/Nonprofit Terms; Industry Terms: Not Available to Industry
Depositor comments: Replace DHFR with GOI using BamHI/NgoMIV; Clone out cassette using EcoRI/HindIII
How to cite: pST50Trc2-DHFRCYD was a gift from Song Tan (Addgene plasmid # 63970 ; http://n2t.net/addgene:63970 ; RRID:Addgene_63970)
