>Addgene plasmid #63970 | pST50Trc2-DHFRCYD | addgene partial sequence | sequence record 127570 | T7 5'-TAATACGACTCACTATAGGG-3'
GAATTCAATAATTTTGTTTAACTTTAAGAAGGAGATATACATATGGGATCCATCAGTCTGATTGCGGCGC
TAGCGGTAGATCGCGTTATCGGCATGGAAAACGCCATGCCATGGAACCTGCCTGCCGATCTCGCCTGGTT
TAAACGCAACACCTTAAATAAACCCGTGATTATGGGGCGCCATACCTGGGAATCAATCGGTAGGCCTTTG
CCCGGCCGCAAAAATATTATCCTCAGCAGTCAACCCGGGACCGATGATCGGGTTACCTGGGTTAAATCGG
TCGACGAAGCCATCGCGGCGTGTGGTGACGTACCAGAAATCATGGTGATTGGCGGCGGACGCGTTTATGA
ACAGTTCTTGCCAAAAGCGCAAAAACTGTATCTGACGCATATCGATGCAGAAGTGGAAGGCGACACCCAT
TTTCCGGATTACGAGCCGGATGACTGGGAATCGGTATTCAGCGAATTCCACGATGCTGATGCGCAGAACT
CGCATAGCTATTGTTTCGAAATCCTCGAGCGTCGTGCCGGCACCGAATTTTGCGCTTAATGTACAAAGCT
TGGTACCACGCGTGCGCGCTGATCCGGCTGCTAACAAAGCCCGAAAGGAAGCTGAGTTGGCTGCTGCCAC
CGCTGAGCAATAACTAGCATAACCCCTTGGGGCCTCTAAACGGGTCTTGAGGGGTTTTTTGCTGAAAGGA
GGAACTATATCGGGATTAGCCCGCCTAATGAGCGGGCTTTTTTTTAATTCCCCTATTTGTTTATTTTTCT
AAATACATTCAAATATGTATCCGCTCATGAGACAATAACCCTGATAAATGCTTCAATAATATTGAA
