>Addgene plasmid #63970 | pST50Trc2-DHFRCYD | addgene partial sequence | sequence record 177506 | T7term 5'-GCTAGTTATTGCTCAGCGG-3'
CGAGGATTTCGAAACAATAGCTATGCGAGTTCTGCGCATCAGCATCGTGGAATTCGCTGAATACCGATTC
CCAGTCATCCGGCTCGTAATCCGGAAAATGGGTGTCGCCTTCCACTTCTGCATCGATATGCGTCAGATAC
AGTTTTTGCGCTTTTGGCAAGAACTGTTCATAAACGCGTCCGCCGCCAATCACCATGATTTCTGGTACGT
CACCACACGCCGCGATGGCTTCGTCGACCGATTTAACCCAGGTAACCCGATCATCGGTCCCGGGTTGACT
GCTGAGGATAATATTTTTGCGGCCGGGCAAAGGCCTACCGATTGATTCCCAGGTATGGCGCCCCATAATC
ACGGGTTTATTTAAGGTGTTGCGTTTAAACCAGGCGAGATCGGCAGGCAGGTTCCATGGCATGGCGTTTT
CCATGCCGATAACGCGATCTACCGCTAGCGCCGCAATCAGACTGATGGATCCCATATGTATATCTCCTTC
TTAAAGTTAAACA
